>Addgene plasmid #132188 | pDONR221_SLCO1B1 | addgene full sequence | sequence record 261144 | Addgene NGS Result
CTTTCCTGCGTTATCCCCTGATTCTGTGGATAACCGTATTACCGCCTTTGAGTGAGCTGATACCGCTCGC
CGCAGCCGAACGACCGAGCGCAGCGAGTCAGTGAGCGAGGAAGCGGAAGAGCGCCCAATACGCAAACCGC
CTCTCCCCGCGCGTTGGCCGATTCATTAATGCAGCTGGCACGACAGGTTTCCCGACTGGAAAGCGGGCAG
TGAGCGCAACGCAATTAATACGCGTACCGCTAGCCAGGAAGAGTTTGTAGAAACGCAAAAAGGCCATCCG
TCAGGATGGCCTTCTGCTTAGTTTGATGCCTGGCAGTTTATGGCGGGCGTCCTGCCCGCCACCCTCCGGG
CCGTTGCTTCACAACGTTCAAATCCGCTCCCGGCGGATTTGTCCTACTCAGGAGAGCGTTCACCGACAAA
CAACAGATAAAACGAAAGGCCCAGTCTTCCGACTGAGCCTTTCGTTTTATTTGATGCCTGGCAGTTCCCT
ACTCTCGCGTTAACGCTAGCATGGATGTTTTCCCAGTCACGACGTTGTAAAACGACGGCCAGTCTTAAGC
TCGGGCCCCAAATAATGATTTTATTTTGACTGATAGTGACCTGTTCGTTGCAACACATTGATGAGCAATG
CTTTTTTATAATGCCAACTTTGTACAAAAAAGCAGGCTCCACCATGGACCAGAACCAGCACCTGAATAAG
ACCGCCGAGGCCCAGCCCTCCGAGAACAAGAAGACACGGTACTGCAATGGCCTGAAGATGTTTCTGGCCG
CCCTGTCCCTGTCTTTCATCGCCAAGACCCTGGGCGCCATCATCATGAAGAGCTCCATCATCCACATCGA
GCGGAGATTTGAGATCTCTAGCTCCCTGGTGGGCTTTATCGATGGCAGCTTCGAGATCGGCAACCTGCTG
GTCATCGTGTTCGTGAGCTACTTCGGCTCCAAGCTGCACAGGCCAAAGCTGATCGGCATCGGCTGTTTCA
TCATGGGAATCGGAGGCGTGCTGACCGCCCTGCCCCACTTCTTTATGGGCTACTATCGCTATTCCAAGGA
GACCAACATCAATTCTAGCGAGAATAGCACCTCCACACTGAGCACATGCCTGATCAACCAGATCCTGTCT
CTGAATAGGGCAAGCCCTGAGATCGTGGGCAAGGGATGTCTGAAGGAGTCTGGCAGCTACATGTGGATCT
ACGTGTTCATGGGCAACATGCTGAGAGGCATCGGAGAGACCCCAATCGTGCCTCTGGGACTGAGCTACAT
CGACGATTTCGCCAAGGAGGGCCACTCCTCTCTGTATCTGGGCATCCTGAATGCCATCGCCATGATCGGC
CCAATCATCGGCTTTACCCTGGGCTCTCTGTTCAGCAAGATGTACGTGGACATCGGCTATGTGGATCTGT
CCACAATCAGGATCACCCCAACAGACTCTAGATGGGTGGGAGCATGGTGGCTGAACTTTCTGGTGTCTGG
CCTGTTCAGCATCATCAGCTCCATCCCTTTCTTTTTCCTGCCACAGACCCCCAACAAGCCTCAGAAGGAG
AGGAAGGCCTCCCTGTCTCTGCACGTGCTGGAGACAAATGACGAGAAGGATCAGACCGCCAACCTGACAA
ATCAGGGCAAGAACATCACCAAGAATGTGACAGGCTTTTTCCAGTCCTTTAAGTCTATCCTGACCAATCC
TCTGTACGTGATGTTCGTGCTGCTGACACTGCTGCAGGTGTCTAGCTATATCGGCGCCTTTACCTACGTG
TTCAAGTATGTGGAGCAGCAGTACGGCCAGCCCTCCTCTAAGGCCAACATCCTGCTGGGCGTGATCACAA
TCCCTATCTTTGCCTCCGGCATGTTCCTGGGCGGCTATATCATCAAGAAGTTTAAGCTGAATACCGTGGG
CATCGCCAAGTTTAGCTGCTTCACAGCCGTGATGAGCCTGTCCTTCTACCTGCTGTACTTCTTCATCCTG
TGCGAGAACAAGTCCGTGGCCGGCCTGACCATGACATACGACGGCAACAATCCAGTGACCAGCCACAGGG
ATGTGCCCCTGTCCTATTGCAACTCTGACTGCAATTGTGATGAGTCCCAGTGGGAGCCCGTGTGCGGCAA
CAATGGCATCACATACATCTCTCCATGCCTGGCCGGCTGTAAGAGCTCCTCTGGCAACAAGAAGCCAATC
GTGTTTTACAATTGCTCTTGTCTGGAGGTGACCGGCCTGCAGAACCGCAATTATAGCGCCCACCTGGGAG
AGTGCCCAAGGGACGATGCATGTACAAGAAAGTTCTACTTCTTCGTGGCCATCCAGGTGCTGAACCTGTT
TTTCAGCGCCCTGGGAGGCACCTCCCACGTGATGCTGATCGTGAAGATCGTGCAGCCTGAGCTGAAGTCT
CTGGCCCTGGGCTTTCACAGCATGGTCATCCGGGCCCTGGGAGGAATCCTGGCACCAATCTACTTCGGCG
CCCTGATCGACACCACATGCATCAAGTGGAGCACCAACAATTGCGGCACAAGGGGCTCCTGTCGCACCTA
CAACTCTACAAGCTTCTCCCGGGTGTATCTGGGCCTGAGCTCCATGCTGAGAGTGTCTAGCCTGGTGCTG
TACATCATCCTGATCTATGCCATGAAGAAGAAGTACCAGGAGAAGGACATCAACGCCAGCGAGAATGGCT
CCGTGATGGATGAGGCCAATCTGGAGAGCCTGAACAAGAATAAGCACTTCGTGCCATCCGCCGGAGCAGA
TTCTGAGACCCACTGCGACCCAGCTTTCTTGTACAAAGTTGGCATTATAAGAAAGCATTGCTTATCAATT
TGTTGCAACGAACAGGTCACTATCAGTCAAAATAAAATCATTATTTGCCATCCAGCTGATATCCCCTATA
GTGAGTCGTATTACATGGTCATAGCTGTTTCCTGGCAGCTCTGGCCCGTGTCTCAAAATCTCTGATGTTA
CATTGCACAAGATAAAAATATATCATCATGAACAATAAAACTGTCTGCTTACATAAACAGTAATACAAGG
GGTGTTATGAGCCATATTCAACGGGAAACGTCGAGGCCGCGATTAAATTCCAACATGGATGCTGATTTAT
ATGGGTATAAATGGGCTCGCGATAATGTCGGGCAATCAGGTGCGACAATCTATCGCTTGTATGGGAAGCC
CGATGCGCCAGAGTTGTTTCTGAAACATGGCAAAGGTAGCGTTGCCAATGATGTTACAGATGAGATGGTC
AGACTAAACTGGCTGACGGAATTTATGCCTCTTCCGACCATCAAGCATTTTATCCGTACTCCTGATGATG
CATGGTTACTCACCACTGCGATCCCCGGAAAAACAGCATTCCAGGTATTAGAAGAATATCCTGATTCAGG
TGAAAATATTGTTGATGCGCTGGCAGTGTTCCTGCGCCGGTTGCATTCGATTCCTGTTTGTAATTGTCCT
TTTAACAGCGATCGCGTATTTCGTCTCGCTCAGGCGCAATCACGAATGAATAACGGTTTGGTTGATGCGA
GTGATTTTGATGACGAGCGTAATGGCTGGCCTGTTGAACAAGTCTGGAAAGAAATGCATAAACTTTTGCC
ATTCTCACCGGATTCAGTCGTCACTCATGGTGATTTCTCACTTGATAACCTTATTTTTGACGAGGGGAAA
TTAATAGGTTGTATTGATGTTGGACGAGTCGGAATCGCAGACCGATACCAGGATCTTGCCATCCTATGGA
ACTGCCTCGGTGAGTTTTCTCCTTCATTACAGAAACGGCTTTTTCAAAAATATGGTATTGATAATCCTGA
TATGAATAAATTGCAGTTTCATTTGATGCTCGATGAGTTTTTCTAATCAGAATTGGTTAATTGGTTGTAA
CACTGGCAGAGCATTACGCTGACTTGACGGGACGGCGCAAGCTCATGACCAAAATCCCTTAACGTGAGTT
ACGCGTCGTTCCACTGAGCGTCAGACCCCGTAGAAAAGATCAAAGGATCTTCTTGAGATCCTTTTTTTCT
GCGCGTAATCTGCTGCTTGCAAACAAAAAAACCACCGCTACCAGCGGTGGTTTGTTTGCCGGATCAAGAG
CTACCAACTCTTTTTCCGAAGGTAACTGGCTTCAGCAGAGCGCAGATACCAAATACTGTTCTTCTAGTGT
AGCCGTAGTTAGGCCACCACTTCAAGAACTCTGTAGCACCGCCTACATACCTCGCTCTGCTAATCCTGTT
ACCAGTGGCTGCTGCCAGTGGCGATAAGTCGTGTCTTACCGGGTTGGACTCAAGACGATAGTTACCGGAT
AAGGCGCAGCGGTCGGGCTGAACGGGGGGTTCGTGCACACAGCCCAGCTTGGAGCGAACGACCTACACCG
AACTGAGATACCTACAGCGTGAGCTATGAGAAAGCGCCACGCTTCCCGAAGGGAGAAAGGCGGACAGGTA
TCCGGTAAGCGGCAGGGTCGGAACAGGAGAGCGCACGAGGGAGCTTCCAGGGGGAAACGCCTGGTATCTT
TATAGTCCTGTCGGGTTTCGCCACCTCTGACTTGAGCGTCGATTTTTGTGATGCTCGTCAGGGGGGCGGA
GCCTATGGAAAAACGCCAGCAACGCGGCCTTTTTACGGTTCCTGGCCTTTTGCTGGCCTTTTGCTCACAT
GTT
Features (pLannotate 1.2.2; 10 found; start..end, strand, type, name):
    121..213     +  CDS            lacI (fragment): lac repressor; lacI; The lac repressor binds to the lac operator to inhibit transcription in E. coli. This inhibition can be relieved by adding lactose or isopropyl-β-D-thiogalactopyranoside (IPTG).
    268..295     -  terminator     rrnB T2 terminator: transcription terminator T2 from the E. coli rrnB gene
    427..470     +  terminator     rrnB T1 terminator: Escherichia coli rrnB; transcription terminator T1 from the E. coli rrnB gene
    517..553     -  CDS            lacZα (fragment): LacZα fragment of β-galactosidase; lacZ fragment
    569..668     +  protein_bind   attL1: mutant version of attL; recombination site for the Gateway® LR reaction LR Clonase™
    674..2746    +  CDS            SLCO1B1: SO1B1_HUMAN - Also known as LST1, OATP1B1, OATP2, OATPC, SLC21A6. Experimental evidence at protein level: Swiss-Prot protein existence level 1. Mediates the Na(+)-independent uptake of organic anions such as pravastatin, taurocholate, methotrexate, dehydroepiandrosterone sulfate, 17-beta-glucuronosyl estradiol, estrone sulfate, prostaglandin E2, thromboxane B2, leukotriene C3, leukotriene E4, thyroxine and triiodothyronine. Involved in the clearance of bile acids and organic anions from the liver. From Homo sapiens (Human).
   2748..2847    -  protein_bind   attL2: mutant version of attL; recombination site for the Gateway® LR reaction LR Clonase™
   2865..2883    -  promoter       T7 promoter: promoter for bacteriophage T7 RNA polymerase
   3017..3826    +  CDS            KanR: aminoglycoside phosphotransferase; aph(3')-Ia; confers resistance to kanamycin in bacteria or G418 (Geneticin®) in eukaryotes
   3973..4561    +  rep_origin     ori: high-copy-number ColE1/pMB1/pBR322/pUC origin of replication
