[The description below was written by a language model from this plasmid's Addgene catalogue record and pLannotate feature annotations shown in this document.]
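Description:
pDONR221_SLCO1B1 is a Gateway entry clone built on the pDONR221 backbone and carrying a codon-optimized open reading frame for human SLCO1B1, also known as OATP1B1, OATP-C, LST-1 or SLC21A6. The sequenced plasmid is about 4.6 kb. It is maintained in E. coli through a high-copy ColE1/pUC-type origin and selected with kanamycin via an aminoglycoside phosphotransferase (KanR) gene. Although the catalogue lists the vector type as mammalian expression, the feature table shows no eukaryotic promoter or polyadenylation signal. The plasmid is therefore a shuttle for the ORF rather than an expression construct in its own right.

The 2,073 bp SLCO1B1 coding sequence lies between attL1 and attL2, the recombination sites used in the Gateway LR reaction. This allows the ORF to be moved directionally into any attR-containing destination vector, which then supplies the promoter, tags and selection appropriate for the chosen host. Upstream of the cassette are the rrnB T1 and T2 transcription terminators, which insulate the insert from read-through transcription in bacteria. A T7 promoter sits just outside attL2, facing the insert in antisense orientation. Short lacI and lacZα fragments are also annotated and appear to be backbone remnants with no stated function. M13 forward and reverse primer sites flank the insert for sequence verification.

SLCO1B1 encodes a sodium-independent organic anion uptake transporter involved in hepatic clearance of bile acids and of substrates such as statins, methotrexate and conjugated steroids. The clone belongs to a consortium collection of solute carrier entry clones intended for subcloning into custom expression vectors for transporter research and drug discovery.
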