Addgene plasmid #132188: pDONR221_SLCO1B1
Purpose: Gateway entry clone with codon-optimized ORF sequence for subcloning into custom expression vectors
Depositing lab: RESOLUTE Consortium & Giulio Superti-Furga. Depositing organization: CeMM Research Center for Molecular Medicine. Publication: The RESOLUTE consortium: unlocking SLC transporters for drug discovery. Superti-Furga G, Lackner D, Wiedmer T, Ingles-Prieto A, Barbosa B, Girardi E, Goldmann U, Gurtl B, Klavins K, Klimek C, Lindinger S, Lineiro-Retes E, Muller AC, Onstein S, Redinger G, Reil D, Sedlyarov V, Wolf G, Crawford M, Everley R, ... Steppan CM. Nat Rev Drug Discov. 2020 Jul;19(7):429-430. doi: 10.1038/d41573-020-00056-6. PubMed 32265506.
Backbone
  Vector backbone: pDONR221
  Backbone manufacturer: Thermo Fisher Scientific
  Backbone size w/o insert (bp): 2550
  Vector type: Mammalian Expression
Growth in bacteria
  Bacterial resistance: Kanamycin, 50 μg/mL
  Growth temperature: 37°C
  Growth strain: Stbl3
  Copy number: High Copy
Gene/Insert
  Gene/Insert name: SLCO1B1 (alt name: OATP-C, LST-1, OATP1B1, SLC21A6)
  Species: H. sapiens (human)
  Insert size (bp): 2073
  Entrez Gene: SLCO1B1 (a.k.a. HBLRR, LST-1, LST1, OATP-C, OATP1B1, OATP2, OATPC, SLC21A6)
  Cloning method: Gateway Cloning
  Sequencing primers: 5′ M13-fwd; 3′ M13-rev
Terms and licenses: Academic/Nonprofit Terms; Industry Terms
Depositor comments: For more information on the full Resolute plasmid collection, please see www.addgene.org/depositor-collections/re-solute/. Please provide your feedback on this plasmid to the RESOLUTE consortium by filling out their RESOLUTE repository feedback form: https://forms.office.com/Pages/ResponsePage.aspx?id=0e05yklzmkS7rjFGQL4N7z4feCLQvEJAmVcOCM_u885UN1JJRko0Ukg4TVQwNTZLOUxPQVJWT1NHUCQlQCN0PWcu
How to cite: pDONR221_SLCO1B1 was a gift from RESOLUTE Consortium & Giulio Superti-Furga (Addgene plasmid # 132188 ; http://n2t.net/addgene:132188 ; RRID:Addgene_132188)
