>Addgene plasmid #132188 | pDONR221_SLCO1B1 | depositor partial sequence | sequence record 253776 | Codon-optimized ORF of SLCO1B1
ATGGACCAGAACCAGCACCTGAATAAGACCGCCGAGGCCCAGCCCTCCGAGAACAAGAAGACACGGTACT
GCAATGGCCTGAAGATGTTTCTGGCCGCCCTGTCCCTGTCTTTCATCGCCAAGACCCTGGGCGCCATCAT
CATGAAGAGCTCCATCATCCACATCGAGCGGAGATTTGAGATCTCTAGCTCCCTGGTGGGCTTTATCGAT
GGCAGCTTCGAGATCGGCAACCTGCTGGTCATCGTGTTCGTGAGCTACTTCGGCTCCAAGCTGCACAGGC
CAAAGCTGATCGGCATCGGCTGTTTCATCATGGGAATCGGAGGCGTGCTGACCGCCCTGCCCCACTTCTT
TATGGGCTACTATCGCTATTCCAAGGAGACCAACATCAATTCTAGCGAGAATAGCACCTCCACACTGAGC
ACATGCCTGATCAACCAGATCCTGTCTCTGAATAGGGCAAGCCCTGAGATCGTGGGCAAGGGATGTCTGA
AGGAGTCTGGCAGCTACATGTGGATCTACGTGTTCATGGGCAACATGCTGAGAGGCATCGGAGAGACCCC
AATCGTGCCTCTGGGACTGAGCTACATCGACGATTTCGCCAAGGAGGGCCACTCCTCTCTGTATCTGGGC
ATCCTGAATGCCATCGCCATGATCGGCCCAATCATCGGCTTTACCCTGGGCTCTCTGTTCAGCAAGATGT
ACGTGGACATCGGCTATGTGGATCTGTCCACAATCAGGATCACCCCAACAGACTCTAGATGGGTGGGAGC
ATGGTGGCTGAACTTTCTGGTGTCTGGCCTGTTCAGCATCATCAGCTCCATCCCTTTCTTTTTCCTGCCA
CAGACCCCCAACAAGCCTCAGAAGGAGAGGAAGGCCTCCCTGTCTCTGCACGTGCTGGAGACAAATGACG
AGAAGGATCAGACCGCCAACCTGACAAATCAGGGCAAGAACATCACCAAGAATGTGACAGGCTTTTTCCA
GTCCTTTAAGTCTATCCTGACCAATCCTCTGTACGTGATGTTCGTGCTGCTGACACTGCTGCAGGTGTCT
AGCTATATCGGCGCCTTTACCTACGTGTTCAAGTATGTGGAGCAGCAGTACGGCCAGCCCTCCTCTAAGG
CCAACATCCTGCTGGGCGTGATCACAATCCCTATCTTTGCCTCCGGCATGTTCCTGGGCGGCTATATCAT
CAAGAAGTTTAAGCTGAATACCGTGGGCATCGCCAAGTTTAGCTGCTTCACAGCCGTGATGAGCCTGTCC
TTCTACCTGCTGTACTTCTTCATCCTGTGCGAGAACAAGTCCGTGGCCGGCCTGACCATGACATACGACG
GCAACAATCCAGTGACCAGCCACAGGGATGTGCCCCTGTCCTATTGCAACTCTGACTGCAATTGTGATGA
GTCCCAGTGGGAGCCCGTGTGCGGCAACAATGGCATCACATACATCTCTCCATGCCTGGCCGGCTGTAAG
AGCTCCTCTGGCAACAAGAAGCCAATCGTGTTTTACAATTGCTCTTGTCTGGAGGTGACCGGCCTGCAGA
ACCGCAATTATAGCGCCCACCTGGGAGAGTGCCCAAGGGACGATGCATGTACAAGAAAGTTCTACTTCTT
CGTGGCCATCCAGGTGCTGAACCTGTTTTTCAGCGCCCTGGGAGGCACCTCCCACGTGATGCTGATCGTG
AAGATCGTGCAGCCTGAGCTGAAGTCTCTGGCCCTGGGCTTTCACAGCATGGTCATCCGGGCCCTGGGAG
GAATCCTGGCACCAATCTACTTCGGCGCCCTGATCGACACCACATGCATCAAGTGGAGCACCAACAATTG
CGGCACAAGGGGCTCCTGTCGCACCTACAACTCTACAAGCTTCTCCCGGGTGTATCTGGGCCTGAGCTCC
ATGCTGAGAGTGTCTAGCCTGGTGCTGTACATCATCCTGATCTATGCCATGAAGAAGAAGTACCAGGAGA
AGGACATCAACGCCAGCGAGAATGGCTCCGTGATGGATGAGGCCAATCTGGAGAGCCTGAACAAGAATAA
GCACTTCGTGCCATCCGCCGGAGCAGATTCTGAGACCCACTGC
